>Addgene plasmid #44630 | Gfi1 NGFR | addgene partial sequence | sequence record 62541 | IRES-F 5'-TGGCTCTCCTCAAGCGTATT-3'
TACCCCATTGTATGGGATCTGATCTGGGGCCTCGGTGCACATGCTTTACATGTGTTTAGTCGAGGTTAAA
AAAACGTCTAGGCCCCCCGAACCACGGGGACGTGGTTTTCCTTTGAAAAACACGATGATAATATGGCCAC
AACCATGGACGGGCCGCGCCTGCTGCTGTTGCTGCTTCTGGGGGTGTCCCTTGGAGGTGCCAAGGAGGCA
TGCCCCACAGGCCTGTACACACACAGCGGTGAGTGCTGCAAAGCCTGCAACCTGGGCGAGGGTGTGGCCC
AGCCTTGTGGAGCCAACCAGACCGTGTGTGAGCCCTGCCTGGACAGCGTGACGTTCTCCGACGTGGTGAG
CGCGACCGAGCCGTGCAAGCCGTGCACCGAGTGCGTGGGGCTCCAGAGCATGTCGGCGCCGTGCGTGGAG
GCCGACGACGCCGTGTGCCGCTGCGCCTACGGCTACTACCAGGATGAGACGACTGGGCGCTGCGAGGCGT
GCCGCGTGTGCGAGGCGGGCTCGGGCCTCGTGTTCTCCTGCCAGGACAAGCAGAACACCGTGTGCGAGGA
GTGCCCCGACGGCACGTATTCCGACGAGGCCAACCACGTGGACCCGTGCCTGCCCTGCACCGTGTGCGAG
GACACCGAGCGCCAGCTCCGCGAGTGCACACGCTGGGCCGACGCCGAGTGCGAGGAGATCCCTGGCCGTT
GGATTACACGGTCCACACCCCCAGAGGGCTCGGACAGCACAGCCCCCAGCACCCAGGAGCCTGAGGCACC
TCCAGAACAAGACCTCATAGCCAGCACGGTGGCAGGTGTGGTGACC
