>Addgene plasmid #44630 | Gfi1 NGFR | addgene partial sequence | sequence record 63371 | pCDH-Rev 5'-GCATTCCTTTGGCGAGAG-3'
CAGGTTTCCGGGCCCTCACATTGCCAAAAGACGGCAATATGGTGGAAAATAACATATAGACAAACGCACA
CCGGCCTTATTCCAAGCGGCTTCGGCCAGTAACGTTAGGGGGGGGGGGCGGAATTCTCATTTGAGTCCAT
GCTGAGTCTCTCGGTGCCTCCTGAGATCCACCTTCCTCTGGAAGCCCTTCCCACACAGGTCACAGCCAAA
GGGCTTGAAGCCTGTGTGCTTTCTGCTATGAGTGATGAGGTTGGAGCTCTGACTGAAGGCTTTGCCGCAC
ACCTGGCATTTGTGGGGCTTCTCACCTGTGTGGATGAAGGTGTGTTTCTTCATATCTGACTTCTGGTGGA
ATCTTTTGCCACAGTACTGACAGGGATAGGGCCGGGTGTCCGAGTGAATGAGCAGATGTGTGGACAGCGT
GGATGACCTCTTGAAGCTCTTGCCACAGATCTTACAGTCAAAGCTGCGTTCCTGGGAGTGCACTGCCTTG
TGTTGCTCCAGGCTCACCGCGTGCCCGAAGGTCTTGCCGCACATCTCGCACGCAAAGGGTCTTGTGCCGC
TGTGGGACCGGCGCACGTGCACCTCCAGCCCGTGCGGTGTGGAGAACACCTTGCTGCATTTGATGCATTT
G
