[The description below was written by a language model from this plasmid's Addgene catalogue record.]
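Description:
Gfi1 NGFR is a retroviral mammalian expression plasmid that carries the mouse Gfi1 (growth factor independent 1) coding sequence in the NGFR retroviral backbone. The backbone is about 6.5 kb, and the insert is 1284 bp, cloned non-directionally between EcoRI sites; the record does not say whether those sites were preserved. The plasmid is propagated in E. coli under ampicillin selection. Its copy number is listed as unknown, and no origin of replication is named. No feature table is provided, so the promoter driving the insert is also not stated. In retroviral vectors of this type, transcription usually comes from the viral long terminal repeat, but the fields given cannot confirm this.

Downstream of Gfi1, the backbone supplies an IRES followed by a truncated NGFR (nerve growth factor receptor). Although the catalogue lists these under "tag / fusion protein", an IRES drives separate translation of a second open reading frame from the same transcript. Gfi1 and the truncated receptor would therefore be made as two distinct proteins rather than as a fusion. Truncated NGFR is commonly used as a signalling-inactive cell-surface marker, which lets transduced cells be identified or sorted by antibody staining without a fluorescent protein or drug selection.

The construct suits retroviral delivery and forced expression of the Gfi1 transcription factor in mammalian cells, with NGFR surface expression reporting which cells carry the vector. The associated publication concerns a lymphomyeloid developmental switch controlled by PU.1, Notch and Gata3, which suggests use in studies of haematopoietic lineage choice. The record does not describe the specific experiments.
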