Addgene plasmid #44630: Gfi1 NGFR
Depositing lab: Ellen Rothenberg. Depositing organization: California Institute of Technology. Publication: Architecture of a lymphomyeloid developmental switch controlled by PU.1, Notch and Gata3. Del Real MM, Rothenberg EV. Development. 2013 Mar;140(6):1207-19. doi: 10.1242/dev.088559. PubMed 23444353.
Backbone
  Vector backbone: NGFR (Addgene plasmid 27489)
  Backbone manufacturer: Warren Pear lab
  Backbone size w/o insert (bp): 6500
  Vector type: Mammalian Expression, Retroviral
Growth in bacteria
  Bacterial resistance: Ampicillin, 100 μg/mL
  Growth temperature: 37°C
  Growth strain: DH5alpha
  Copy number: Unknown
Gene/Insert
  Gene/Insert name: Gfi1 (alt name: growth factor independent 1)
  Species: M. musculus (mouse)
  Insert size (bp): 1284
  Entrez Gene: Gfi1 (a.k.a. Gfi-1, Pal-1, Pal1)
  Tag / fusion protein: IRES (C terminal on backbone); truncated NGFR (C terminal on backbone)
  Cloning method: Restriction Enzyme; 5′ cloning site EcoRI (unknown if destroyed); 3′ cloning site EcoRI (unknown if destroyed)
  Sequencing primers: 5′ pBABE-5
Terms and licenses: Academic/Nonprofit Terms; Industry Terms: Not Available to Industry
How to cite: Gfi1 NGFR was a gift from Ellen Rothenberg (Addgene plasmid # 44630 ; http://n2t.net/addgene:44630 ; RRID:Addgene_44630)
